Addgene plasmid #50872: pcDNA3.1 Flag YFP hNKCC1 L671C (NT440)
Purpose: Expresses human NKCC1 L671C mutant with an N-terminal 3xFLAG-YFP tag in mammalian cells. cDNA is synthetic, containing convenient restriction sites.
Depositing lab: Biff Forbush. Depositing organization: Yale University.
Backbone
  Vector backbone: pcDNA 3.1 neo
  Backbone manufacturer: Life Technologies
  Backbone size w/o insert (bp): 5316
  Vector type: Mammalian Expression
  Selectable markers: Neomycin (select with G418)
Growth in bacteria
  Bacterial resistance: Ampicillin, 100 μg/mL
  Growth temperature: 37°C
  Growth strain: DH5alpha
  Copy number: High Copy
Gene/Insert
  Gene/Insert name: human NKCC1 (synthetic) (alt names: Slc12A2 (synthetic); Na-K-Cl cotransporter)
  Species: H. sapiens (human), Synthetic
  Insert size (bp): 4479
  Mutation: L671C in hNKCC1 in NT17
  Entrez Gene: SLC12A2 (a.k.a. BSC, BSC-2, BSC2, CCC1, KILQS, NKCC1, PPP1R141)
  Promoter: CMV
  Tag / fusion protein: 3x Flag (N terminal on insert); YFP (N terminal on insert)
  Cloning method: Restriction Enzyme; 5′ cloning site NheI (not destroyed); 3′ cloning site PmeI (not destroyed)
  Sequencing primers: 5′ CMV-F; 3′ BGH-rev
Terms and licenses: Academic/Nonprofit Terms; Industry Terms: Not Available to Industry
Depositor comments: Plasmid constructed from pcDNA3.1 Flag YFP hNKCC1 WT (NT17). See Addgene plasmid# 49085 (http://www.addgene.org/49085/) for plasmid map of wild-type construct.
How to cite: pcDNA3.1 Flag YFP hNKCC1 L671C (NT440) was a gift from Biff Forbush (Addgene plasmid # 50872 ; http://n2t.net/addgene:50872 ; RRID:Addgene_50872)
