[The description below was written by a language model from this plasmid's Addgene catalogue record and pLannotate feature annotations shown in this document.]
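Description:
pcDNA3.1 Flag YFP hNKCC1 L671C (NT440) is a mammalian expression plasmid built on the pcDNA3.1 neo backbone, with a full sequence record of 9,795 nt. It is propagated in E. coli as a high-copy plasmid through a ColE1/pUC-type origin with ampicillin selection (AmpR under its own bla promoter), and it also carries an f1 phage origin. For selecting transfected mammalian cells, an SV40 enhancer/early promoter drives the neomycin phosphotransferase gene, terminated by an SV40 poly(A) signal, which allows G418 selection. The annotation also picks up short fragments (ble, lacI, bom, an HIV-1 LTR-like stretch, a small SV40 promoter piece) and lac promoter/operator elements. These look like backbone remnants or short similarity matches, not functional parts of the design.

The payload is a single fusion open reading frame transcribed from the CMV immediate-early enhancer and promoter and terminated by the bovine growth hormone polyadenylation signal. A T7 promoter lies just upstream of the coding region. The frame begins with a 3xFLAG epitope, which includes an enterokinase cleavage site. This is followed by a yellow fluorescent protein, described as YFP in the catalogue and matched to mCitrine by the annotation, and then by human NKCC1 (SLC12A2), the electroneutral Na-K-Cl cotransporter involved in ionic balance and cell volume regulation. The NKCC1 cDNA is synthetic, designed with convenient restriction sites, and carries the L671C substitution. The insert sits between NheI and PmeI sites, and the plasmid was derived from the corresponding wild-type construct (NT17).

The N-terminal tags allow immunodetection or affinity capture and fluorescence visualisation of the mutant transporter in mammalian cells. The record does not state the specific experimental purpose of the introduced cysteine.
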