Features (pLannotate 1.2.2; 22 found; start..end, strand, type, name):
     31..96      +  CDS            3xFLAG: three tandem FLAG® epitope tags, followed by an enterokinase cleavage site
    109..822     +  CDS            mCitrine: mCitrine is a basic (constitutively fluorescent) yellow fluorescent protein published in 2001, derived from Aequorea victoria.
    829..4464    +  CDS            SLC12A2: S12A2_HUMAN - Also known as NKCC1. Experimental evidence at protein level: Swiss-Prot protein existence level 1. Cation-chloride cotransporter which mediates the electroneutral transport of chloride, potassium and/or sodium ions across the membrane. Plays a vital role in the regulation of ionic balance and cell volume. From Homo sapiens (Human).
   4501..4725    +  polyA_signal   bGH poly(A) signal: bovine growth hormone polyadenylation signal
   4729..4750    +  promoter       SV40 promoter (fragment): SV40 enhancer and early promoter
   4771..5199    +  rep_origin     f1 ori (sequence partly withheld): f1 bacteriophage origin of replication; arrow indicates direction of (+) strand synthesis
   5213..5542    +  promoter       SV40 promoter: SV40 enhancer and early promoter
   5609..6400    +  CDS            neo: KKA2_KLEPN - Also known as kan, nptII. Experimental evidence at protein level: Swiss-Prot protein existence level 1. Resistance to kanamycin, neomycin, paromomycin, ribostamycin, butirosin and gentamicin B. From Klebsiella pneumoniae.
   6424..6582    +  CDS            ble (fragment): BLE_KLEPN - Experimental evidence at protein level: Swiss-Prot protein existence level 1. Binding protein with a strong affinity to the bleomycin family of antibiotics. Binds to CL990; an antimitotic-antibiotic compound. From Klebsiella pneumoniae.
   6577..6698    +  polyA_signal   SV40 poly(A) signal: SV40 polyadenylation signal
   6771..6787    -  protein_bind   lac operator: The lac repressor binds to the lac operator to inhibit transcription in E. coli. This inhibition can be relieved by adding lactose or isopropyl-β-D-thiogalactopyranoside (IPTG). lac repressor encoded by lacI
   6795..6825    -  promoter       lac promoter: promoter for the E. coli lac operon
   6840..6861    -  protein_bind   CAP binding site: CAP binding activates transcription in the presence of cAMP. E. coli catabolite activator protein
   6874..6966    -  CDS            lacI (fragment): lac repressor; lacI; The lac repressor binds to the lac operator to inhibit transcription in E. coli. This inhibition can be relieved by adding lactose or isopropyl-β-D-thiogalactopyranoside (IPTG).
   7149..7734    -  rep_origin     ori: high-copy-number ColE1/pMB1/pBR322/pUC origin of replication
   7905..8765    -  CDS            AmpR: β-lactamase; bla; confers resistance to ampicillin, carbenicillin, and related antibiotics
   8766..8870    -  promoter       AmpR promoter: bla
   8929..8981    -  misc_feature   bom (fragment): basis of mobility region from pBR322
   9136..9515    +  enhancer       CMV enhancer: human cytomegalovirus immediate early enhancer
   9516..9719    +  promoter       CMV promoter: human cytomegalovirus (CMV) immediate early promoter
   9715..9748    +  LTR            5' LTR (truncated) (fragment): truncated 5' long terminal repeat (LTR) from HIV-1
   9764..9782    +  promoter       T7 promoter: promoter for bacteriophage T7 RNA polymerase
>Addgene plasmid #50872 | pcDNA3.1 Flag YFP hNKCC1 L671C (NT440) | depositor full sequence | sequence record 76345 | Full Sequence
GCTAGCCCGGGCACGGCCGCCACCATGGGAGACTACAAAGACCATGACGGTGATTATAAAGATCACGACA
TCGACTACAAGGATGACGATGACAAGGGTGACCCTACCGTCAGCAAGGGCGAGGAGCTGTTCACCGGGGT
GGTGCCCATCCTGGTCGAGCTGGACGGCGACGTAAACGGCCACAAGTTCAGCGTGTCCGGCGAGGGCGAG
GGCGATGCCACCTACGGCAAGCTGACCCTGAAGTTCATCTGCACCACCGGCAAGCTGCCCGTGCCCTGGC
CCACCCTCGTGACCACCTTCGGCTACGGCCTGATGTGCTTCGCCCGCTACCCCGACCACATGAAGCAGCA
CGACTTCTTCAAGTCCGCCATGCCCGAAGGCTACGTCCAGGAGCGCACCATCTTCTTCAAGGACGACGGC
AACTACAAGACCCGCGCCGAGGTGAAGTTCGAGGGCGACACCCTGGTGAACCGCATCGAGCTGAAGGGCA
TCGACTTCAAGGAGGACGGCAACATCCTAGGGCACAAGCTGGAGTACAACTACAACAGCCACAACGTTTA
TATCATGGCCGACAAGCAGAAGAACGGCATCAAGGTGAACTTCAAGATCCGCCACAACATCGAGGACGGC
AGCGTGCAGCTCGCCGACCACTACCAGCAGAACACCCCCATCGGCGACGGCCCCGTGCTGCTGCCCGACA
ACCACTACCTGAGCTACCAGTCCAAACTGAGCAAAGACCCCAACGAGAAGCGCGATCACATGGTCCTGCT
GGAGTTCGTGACCGCCGCCGGGATCACTCTCGGCATGGACGAGCTCTACAAGGGTGACCTGGAGCCGAGG
CCCACGGCTCCTAGCTCCGGCGCGCCAGGCCTCGCCGGAGTCGGCGAAACGCCGAGCGCCGCTGCGCTGG
CCGCAGCCAGGGTGGAACTGCCCGGAACCGCTGTGCCCTCGGTGCCGGAGGATGCTGCGCCCGCGAGCCG
GGACGGGGGCGGGGTCCGCGATGAGGGACCAGCCGCCGCCGGTGACGGCCTGGGCAGACCCTTGGGGCCT
ACCCCGAGCCAGAGCCGTTTCCAGGTGGACCTCGTTTCCGAGAACGCAGGGCGGGCTGCTGCTGCGGCGG
CGGCGGCTGCTGCGGCCGCCGCCGCTGCTGGTGCCGGGGCGGGGGCCAAGCAGACTCCTGCCGACGGGGA
AGCCAGCGGCGAGAGCGAGCCAGCTAAAGGCAGCGAGGAAGCCAAAGGCCGCTTCCGCGTTAACTTCGTA
GATCCTGCTGCCAGCTCGTCCGCAGAAGATAGCCTGTCAGATGCCGCCGGGGTCGGAGTCGATGGACCCA
ACGTGAGCTTCCAGAACGGCGGGGACACGGTACTGAGCGAGGGCAGCAGCCTCCATTCCGGTGGCGGCGG
CGGCTCCGGCCACCACCAGCACTACTATTATGATACCCACACCAACACCTACTATCTGCGCACCTTCGGC
CACAACACAATGGACGCGGTACCCAGGATCGACCACTACCGGCACACAGCCGCGCAGCTCGGCGAGAAGC
TGCTCCGGCCTAGCCTGGCCGAGCTGCATGACGAGCTGGAAAAGGAACCTTTTGAGGATGGCTTTGCAAA
TGGGGAAGAAAGCACTCCAACACGTGATGCTGTGGTCACGTACACGGCCGAAAGTAAAGGAGTCGTGAAG
TTTGGCTGGATCAAGGGTGTACTAGTACGTTGTATGTTAAACATTTGGGGTGTGATGCTTTTCATTCGTC
TCTCATGGATTGTGGGACAAGCTGGAATTGGTCTATCAGTCCTTGTAATAATGATGGCTACTGTTGTGAC
AACTATCACAGGATTGTCCACTAGCGCCATCGCAACTAATGGATTTGTAAGGGGAGGCGGCGCATATTAT
TTAATATCTAGAAGTCTAGGGCCTGAATTTGGTGGTGCCATTGGTCTAATCTTCGCCTTTGCCAACGCTG
TTGCTGTTGCTATGTATGTGGTTGGATTTGCAGAAACCGTGGTGGAGTTGCTGAAAGAACATTCCATTCT
TATGATAGATGAAATCAATGACATCCGGATTATTGGAGCCATTACAGTCGTGATTCTTTTAGGTATCTCA
GTAGCCGGTATGGAGTGGGAAGCAAAAGCTCAGATTGTTCTTTTGGTGATCCTACTTCTTGCTATTGGTG
ATTTCGTCATAGGAACATTTATCCCACTCGAGAGCAAGAAGCCAAAAGGGTTTTTTGGCTATAAATCTGA
AATCTTTAATGAGAACTTTGGCCCCGATTTTCGAGAAGAAGAAACTTTCTTTTCTGTATTTGCCATCTTT
TTTCCTGCTGCAACTGGAATTCTGGCTGGCGCAAATATCTCAGGTGATCTTGCAGATCCTCAGTCAGCCA
TACCCAAAGGAACACTCCTAGCCATTTTAATTACTACATTGGTTTATGTAGGAATTGCCGTGTCTGTAGG
TTCTTGTGTCGTACGCGATGCCACTGGTAATGTTAATGACACTATCGTAACAGAGCTAACAAACTGTACT
AGCGCAGCCTGCAAATTAAACTTTGATTTTTCATCTTGTGAATCCAGTCCTTGTAGCTACGGCCTAATGA
ACAACTTTCAGGTAATGAGTATGGTGTCAGGATTTACACCACTAATTTCCGCGGGCATATTCTCTGCCAC
TCTTTCTAGCGCATTAGCATCCCTAGTGAGTGCTCCCAAGATATTTCAGGCCCTATGTAAAGACAACATC
TACCCCGCTTTCCAGATGTTTGCTAAAGGTTATGGGAAAAATAATGAGCCATTACGTGGCTACATCTTAA
CATTCTTAATTGCACTTGGATTCATCTTAATTGCCGAATGTAATGTTATTGCACCAATTATCTCAAACTT
CTTCCTTGCCAGCTATGCCCTCATCAATTTTTCAGTATTCCATGCTTCACTGGCCAAAAGCCCAGGATGG
CGACCGGCATTTAAATACTACAATATGTGGATCTCACTTCTTGGAGCAATTCTTTGTTGCATAGTAATGT
TCGTCATTAACTGGTGGGCTGCTTTGCTAACCTACGTGATAGTCCTTGGGCTGTATATTTATGTTACCTA
CAAAAAACCCGATGTGAATTGGGGATCCTCTACACAAGCCCTGACTTACCTCAATGCCCTGCAACATAGT
ATTAGGCTTTCTGGCGTGGAGGACCATGTGAAAAACTTTAGGCCACAGTGTCTTGTTATGACAGGAGCGC
CAAACTCACGGCCGGCCTTACTTCATCTTGTTCACGATTTCACAAAAAATGTTGGTTTGATGATCTGTGG
ACACGTACACATGGGACCACGCAGACAAGCCATGAAAGAAATGTCCATCGACCAAGCCAAATATCAGCGC
TGGCTTATTAAGAACAAAATGAAGGCTTTTTATGCACCAGTACATGCAGATGACCTCAGAGAAGGGGCCC
AATACTTGATGCAGGCTGCTGGCCTGGGCCGTATGAAGCCAAACACACTAGTCCTTGGATTTAAGAAAGA
TTGGTTGCAAGCAGATATGAGGGATGTGGATATGTACATAAACTTATTTCACGATGCTTTTGACATACAA
TATGGCGTAGTGGTTATTCGCCTAAAAGAAGGTCTGGATATTAGTCACCTGCAGGGACAAGAAGAATTAT
TGTCATCACAAGAGAAATCTCCTGGCACCAAGGATGTCGTAGTAAGTGTGGAATATAGTAAAAAGTCCGA
TTTAGATACTTCGAAACCCCTCAGTGAAAAACCAATTACCCATAAAGTCGAGGAAGAAGATGGCAAGACT
GCAACTCAACCACTGTTGAAAAAAGAATCCAAAGGCCCTATTGTGCCTTTGAATGTAGCTGACCAAAAGC
TTCTTGAAGCTAGTACACAGTTTCAGAAAAAACAAGGAAAGAATACTATTGATGTCTGGTGGCTTTTTGA
TGACGGAGGTCTGACCTTATTGATACCTTACCTTCTGACGACCAAGAAAAAATGGAAAGACTGTAAGATC
AGAGTATTCATTGGTGGAAAGATAAACAGAATAGACCATGACCGGAGAGCGATGGCTACTTTACTGAGCA
AGTTCAGAATCGATTTTTCTGACATCATGGTTCTAGGAGACATCAATACCAAACCAAAGAAAGAAAACAT
TATAGCTTTCGAGGAAATCATTGAGCCATACAGACTTCACGAAGATGATAAAGAGCAAGATATCGCAGAT
AAAATGAAAGAAGATGAACCCTGGCGAATAACAGATAATGAATTGGAGCTGTATAAGACCAAGACATACC
GGCAGATCAGGTTAAATGAGTTATTAAAGGAACATTCAAGCACAGCTAACATTATTGTGATGAGTTTACC
GGTCGCACGAAAGGGTGCCGTTTCTAGTGCTCTCTACATGGCATGGTTAGAAGCACTATCTAAGGATCTA
CCACCAATCCTACTAGTTCGTGGGAATCATCAGAGTGTCCTTACCTTCTATTCATAATTAATTAAGTTTA
AACCCGCTGATCAGCCTCGACTGTGCCTTCTAGTTGCCAGCCATCTGTTGTTTGCCCCTCCCCCGTGCCT
TCCTTGACCCTGGAAGGTGCCACTCCCACTGTCCTTTCCTAATAAAATGAGGAAATTGCATCGCATTGTC
TGAGTAGGTGTCATTCTATTCTGGGGGGTGGGGTGGGGCAGGACAGCAAGGGGGAGGATTGGGAAGACAA
TAGCAGGCATGCTGGGGATGCGGTGGGCTCTATGGCTTCTGAGGCGGAAAGAACCAGCTGGGGCTCTAGG
GGGTATCCCC
[124 nt withheld, positions 4771-4894]
C
[91 nt withheld, positions 4896-4986]
A
[49 nt withheld, positions 4988-5036]
CCTTTGACGTTGGAGTCCACGTTCTTT
[37 nt withheld, positions 5064-5100]
ACCCTATCTCGGTCTATTCTTTTGATTTATAAGGGATTTTGCCGATTTCGGCCTATTGGTTAAAAAATGA
GCTGATTTAACAAAAATTTAACGCGAATTAATTCTGTGGAATGTGTGTCAGTTAGGGTGTGGAAAGTCCC
CAGGCTCCCCAGCAGGCAGAAGTATGCAAAGCATGCATCTCAATTAGTCAGCAACCAGGTGTGGAAAGTC
CCCAGGCTCCCCAGCAGGCAGAAGTATGCAAAGCATGCATCTCAATTAGTCAGCAACCATAGTCCCGCCC
CTAACTCCGCCCATCCCGCCCCTAACTCCGCCCAGTTCCGCCCATTCTCCGCCCCATGGCTGACTAATTT
TTTTTATTTATGCAGAGGCCGAGGCCGCCTCTGCCTCTGAGCTATTCCAGAAGTAGTGAGGAGGCTTTTT
TGGAGGCCTAGGCTTTTGCAAAAAGCTCCCGGGAGCTTGTATATCCATTTTCGGATCTGATCAAGAGACA
GGATGAGGATCGTTTCGCATGATTGAACAAGATGGATTGCACGCAGGTTCTCCGGCCGCTTGGGTGGAGA
GGCTATTCGGCTATGACTGGGCACAACAGACAATCGGCTGCTCTGATGCCGCCGTGTTCCGGCTGTCAGC
GCAGGGGCGCCCGGTTCTTTTTGTCAAGACCGACCTGTCCGGTGCCCTGAATGAACTGCAGGACGAGGCA
GCGCGGCTATCGTGGCTGGCCACGACGGGCGTTCCTTGCGCAGCTGTGCTCGACGTTGTCACTGAAGCGG
GAAGGGACTGGCTGCTATTGGGCGAAGTGCCGGGGCAGGATCTCCTGTCATCTCACCTTGCTCCTGCCGA
GAAAGTATCCATCATGGCTGATGCAATGCGGCGGCTGCATACGCTTGATCCGGCTACCTGCCCATTCGAC
CACCAAGCGAAACATCGCATCGAGCGAGCACGTACTCGGATGGAAGCCGGTCTTGTCGATCAGGATGATC
TGGACGAAGAGCATCAGGGGCTCGCGCCAGCCGAACTGTTCGCCAGGCTCAAGGCGCGCATGCCCGACGG
CGAGGATCTCGTCGTGACCCATGGCGATGCCTGCTTGCCGAATATCATGGTGGAAAATGGCCGCTTTTCT
GGATTCATCGACTGTGGCCGGCTGGGTGTGGCGGACCGCTATCAGGACATAGCGTTGGCTACCCGTGATA
TTGCTGAAGAGCTTGGCGGCGAATGGGCTGACCGCTTCCTCGTGCTTTACGGTATCGCCGCTCCCGATTC
GCAGCGCATCGCCTTCTATCGCCTTCTTGACGAGTTCTTCTGAGCGGGACTCTGGGGTTCGAAATGACCG
ACCAAGCGACGCCCAACCTGCCATCACGAGATTTCGATTCCACCGCCGCCTTCTATGAAAGGTTGGGCTT
CGGAATCGTTTTCCGGGACGCCGGCTGGATGATCCTCCAGCGCGGGGATCTCATGCTGGAGTTCTTCGCC
CACCCCAACTTGTTTATTGCAGCTTATAATGGTTACAAATAAAGCAATAGCATCACAAATTTCACAAATA
AAGCATTTTTTTCACTGCATTCTAGTTGTGGTTTGTCCAAACTCATCAATGTATCTTATCATGTCTGTAT
ACCGTCGACCTCTAGCTAGAGCTTGGCGTAATCATGGTCATAGCTGTTTCCTGTGTGAAATTGTTATCCG
CTCACAATTCCACACAACATACGAGCCGGAAGCATAAAGTGTAAAGCCTGGGGTGCCTAATGAGTGAGCT
AACTCACATTAATTGCGTTGCGCTCACTGCCCGCTTTCCAGTCGGGAAACCTGTCGTGCCAGCTGCATTA
ATGAATCGGCCAACGCGCGGGGAGAGGCGGTTTGCGTATTGGGCGCTCTTCCGCTTCCTCGCTCACTGAC
TCGCTGCGCTCGGTCGTTCGGCTGCGGCGAGCGGTATCAGCTCACTCAAAGGCGGTAATACGGTTATCCA
CAGAATCAGGGGATAACGCAGGAAAGAACATGTGAGCAAAAGGCCAGCAAAAGGCCAGGAACCGTAAAAA
GGCCGCGTTGCTGGCGTTTTTCCATAGGCTCCGCCCCCCTGACGAGCATCACAAAAATCGACGCTCAAGT
CAGAGGTGGCGAAACCCGACAGGACTATAAAGATACCAGGCGTTTCCCCCTGGAAGCTCCCTCGTGCGCT
CTCCTGTTCCGACCCTGCCGCTTACCGGATACCTGTCCGCCTTTCTCCCTTCGGGAAGCGTGGCGCTTTC
TCATAGCTCACGCTGTAGGTATCTCAGTTCGGTGTAGGTCGTTCGCTCCAAGCTGGGCTGTGTGCACGAA
CCCCCCGTTCAGCCCGACCGCTGCGCCTTATCCGGTAACTATCGTCTTGAGTCCAACCCGGTAAGACACG
ACTTATCGCCACTGGCAGCAGCCACTGGTAACAGGATTAGCAGAGCGAGGTATGTAGGCGGTGCTACAGA
GTTCTTGAAGTGGTGGCCTAACTACGGCTACACTAGAAGAACAGTATTTGGTATCTGCGCTCTGCTGAAG
CCAGTTACCTTCGGAAAAAGAGTTGGTAGCTCTTGATCCGGCAAACAAACCACCGCTGGTAGCGGTTTTT
TTGTTTGCAAGCAGCAGATTACGCGCAGAAAAAAAGGATCTCAAGAAGATCCTTTGATCTTTTCTACGGG
GTCTGACGCTCAGTGGAACGAAAACTCACGTTAAGGGATTTTGGTCATGAGATTATCAAAAAGGATCTTC
ACCTAGATCCTTTTAAATTAAAAATGAAGTTTTAAATCAATCTAAAGTATATATGAGTAAACTTGGTCTG
ACAGTTACCAATGCTTAATCAGTGAGGCACCTATCTCAGCGATCTGTCTATTTCGTTCATCCATAGTTGC
CTGACTCCCCGTCGTGTAGATAACTACGATACGGGAGGGCTTACCATCTGGCCCCAGTGCTGCAATGATA
CCGCGAGACCCACGCTCACCGGCTCCAGATTTATCAGCAATAAACCAGCCAGCCGGAAGGGCCGAGCGCA
GAAGTGGTCCTGCAACTTTATCCGCCTCCATCCAGTCTATTAATTGTTGCCGGGAAGCTAGAGTAAGTAG
TTCGCCAGTTAATAGTTTGCGCAACGTTGTTGCCATTGCTACAGGCATCGTGGTGTCACGCTCGTCGTTT
GGTATGGCTTCATTCAGCTCCGGTTCCCAACGATCAAGGCGAGTTACATGATCCCCCATGTTGTGCAAAA
AAGCGGTTAGCTCCTTCGGTCCTCCGATCGTTGTCAGAAGTAAGTTGGCCGCAGTGTTATCACTCATGGT
TATGGCAGCACTGCATAATTCTCTTACTGTCATGCCATCCGTAAGATGCTTTTCTGTGACTGGTGAGTAC
TCAACCAAGTCATTCTGAGAATAGTGTATGCGGCGACCGAGTTGCTCTTGCCCGGCGTCAATACGGGATA
ATACCGCGCCACATAGCAGAACTTTAAAAGTGCTCATCATTGGAAAACGTTCTTCGGGGCGAAAACTCTC
AAGGATCTTACCGCTGTTGAGATCCAGTTCGATGTAACCCACTCGTGCACCCAACTGATCTTCAGCATCT
TTTACTTTCACCAGCGTTTCTGGGTGAGCAAAAACAGGAAGGCAAAATGCCGCAAAAAAGGGAATAAGGG
CGACACGGAAATGTTGAATACTCATACTCTTCCTTTTTCAATATTATTGAAGCATTTATCAGGGTTATTG
TCTCATGAGCGGATACATATTTGAATGTATTTAGAAAAATAAACAAATAGGGGTTCCGCGCACATTTCCC
CGAAAAGTGCCACCTGACGTCGACGGATCGGGAGATCTCCCGATCCCCTATGGTGCACTCTCAGTACAAT
CTGCTCTGATGCCGCATAGTTAAGCCAGTATCTGCTCCCTGCTTGTGTGTTGGAGGTCGCTGAGTAGTGC
GCGAGCAAAATTTAAGCTACAACAAGGCAAGGCTTGACCGACAATTGCATGAAGAATCTGCTTAGGGTTA
GGCGTTTTGCGCTGCTTCGCGATGTACGGGCCAGATATACGCGTTGACATTGATTATTGACTAGTTATTA
ATAGTAATCAATTACGGGGTCATTAGTTCATAGCCCATATATGGAGTTCCGCGTTACATAACTTACGGTA
AATGGCCCGCCTGGCTGACCGCCCAACGACCCCCGCCCATTGACGTCAATAATGACGTATGTTCCCATAG
TAACGCCAATAGGGACTTTCCATTGACGTCAATGGGTGGAGTATTTACGGTAAACTGCCCACTTGGCAGT
ACATCAAGTGTATCATATGCCAAGTACGCCCCCTATTGACGTCAATGACGGTAAATGGCCCGCCTGGCAT
TATGCCCAGTACATGACCTTATGGGACTTTCCTACTTGGCAGTACATCTACGTATTAGTCATCGCTATTA
CCATGGTGATGCGGTTTTGGCAGTACATCAATGGGCGTGGATAGCGGTTTGACTCACGGGGATTTCCAAG
TCTCCACCCCATTGACGTCAATGGGAGTTTGTTTTGGCACCAAAATCAACGGGACTTTCCAAAATGTCGT
AACAACTCCGCCCCATTGACGCAAATGGGCGGTAGGCGTGTACGGTGGGAGGTCTATATAAGCAGAGCTC
TCTGGCTAACTAGAGAACCCACTGCTTACTGGCTTATCGAAATTAATACGACTCACTATAGGGAGACCCA
AGCTG
