>Addgene plasmid #50872 | pcDNA3.1 Flag YFP hNKCC1 L671C (NT440) | addgene partial sequence | sequence record 78559 | CMV-F 5'-CGCAAATGGGCGGTAGGCGTG-3'
AGAGCTCTCTGGCTAACTAGAGAACCCACTGCTTACTGGCTTATCGAAATTAATACGACTCACTATAGGG
AGACCCAAGCTGGCTAGCCCGGGCACGGCCGCCACCATGGGAGACTACAAAGACCATGACGGTGATTATA
AAGATCACGACATCGACTACAAGGATGACGATGACAAGGGTGACCCTACCGTCAGCAAGGGCGAGGAGCT
GTTCACCGGGGTGGTGCCCATCCTGGTCGAGCTGGACGGCGACGTAAACGGCCACAAGTTCAGCGTGTCC
GGCGAGGGCGAGGGCGATGCCACCTACGGCAAGCTGACCCTGAAGTTCATCTGCACCACCGGCAAGCTGC
CCGTGCCCTGGCCCACCCTCGTGACCACCTTCGGCTACGGCCTGATGTGCTTCGCCCGCTACCCCGACCA
CATGAAGCAGCACGACTTCTTCAAGTCCGCCATGCCCGAAGGCTACGTCCAGGAGCGCACCATCTTCTTC
AAGGACGACGGCAACTACAAGACCCGCGCCGAGGTGAAGTTCGAGGGCGACACCCTGGTGAACCGCATCG
AGCTGAAGGGCATCGACTTCAAGGAGGACGGCAACATCCTAGGGCACAAGCTGGAGTACAACTACAACAG
CCACAACGTTTATATCATGGCCGACAAGCAGAAGAACGGCATCAAGGTGAACTTC
