>Addgene plasmid #50872 | pcDNA3.1 Flag YFP hNKCC1 L671C (NT440) | addgene partial sequence | sequence record 78742 | BGH-rev 5'-TAGAAGGCACAGTCGAGG-3'
TATGAATAGAAGGTAAGGACACTCTGATGATTCCCACGAACTAGTAGGATTGGTGGTAGATCCTTAGATA
GTGCTTCTAACCATGCCATGTAGAGAGCACTAGAAACGGCACCCTTTCGTGCGACCGGTAAACTCATCAC
AATAATGTTAGCTGTGCTTGAATGTTCCTTTAATAACTCATTTAACCTGATCTGCCGGTATGTCTTGGTC
TTATACAGCTCCAATTCATTATCTGTTATTCGCCAGGGTTCATCTTCTTTCATTTTATCTGCGATATCTT
GCTCTTTATCATCTTCGTGAAGTCTGTATGGCTCAATGATTTCCTCGAAAGCTATAATGTTTTCTTTCTT
TGGTTTGGTATTGATGTCTCCTAGAACCATGATGTCAGAAAAATCGATTCTGAACTTGCTCAGTAAAGTA
GCCATCGCTCTCCGGTCATGGTCTATTCTGTTTATCTTTCCACCAATGAATACTCTGATCTTACAGTCTT
TCCATTTTTTCTTGGTCGTCAGAAGGTAAGGTATCAATAAGGTCAGACCTCCGTCATCAAAAAGCCACCA
GACATCAATAGTATTCTTTCCTTGTTTTTTCTGAAACTGTGTACTAGCTTCAAGAAGCTTTTGGTCAGCT
ACATTCAAAGGCACAATAGGGCCTTTGGATTCTTTTTTCAACAGTGGTTGAGTTGCAGTCTTGCCATCTT
CTTCCTCGACTTTATGGGTAATTGGTTTTTCACTGAGGGGTTTCGAAGTATCTAAATCGGACTTTTTACT
ATATTCCACACTTACTACGACATCCTTGGTGCCAGGAGATTTCTCTTGTGATGACAATAATTCTTCTTGT
CCCTGCAGGTGACTAATATCCAGACCTTCTTTTAGGCGAATAACCACTACGCCATATTGTATGTCAAAAG
CATCGTGAAATAAGTTTATGTACATATCCACATCCCTCATATCTGCTTGCAACCAATCTTTCT
