>Addgene plasmid #50872 | pcDNA3.1 Flag YFP hNKCC1 L671C (NT440) | addgene partial sequence | sequence record 78745 | hNKCC1-int-R 5'-ATATTTGGCTTGGTCGATGG-3'
GGTCCATGTGTACGTGTCCACAGATCATCAAACCAACATTTTTTGTGAAATCGTGAACAAGATGAAGTAA
GGCCGGCCGTGAGTTTGGCGCTCCTGTCATAACAAGACACTGTGGCCTAAAGTTTTTCACATGGTCCTCC
ACGCCAGAAAGCCTAATACTATGTTGCAGGGCATTGAGGTAAGTCAGGGCTTGTGTAGAGGATCCCCAAT
TCACATCGGGTTTTTTGTAGGTAACATAAATATACAGCCCAAGGACTATCACGTAGGTTAGCAAAGCAGC
CCACCAGTTAATGACGAACATTACTATGCAACAAAGAATTGCTCCAAGAAGTGAGATCCACATATTGTAG
TATTTAAATGCCGGTCGCCATCCTGGGCTTTTGGCCAGTGAAGCATGGAATACTGAAAAATTGATGAGGG
CATAGCTGGCAAGGAAGAAGTTTGAGATAATTGGTGCAATAACATTACATTCGGCAATTAAGATGAATCC
AAGTGCAATTAAGAATGTTAAGATGTAGCCACGTAATGGCTCATTATTTTTCCCATAACCTTTAGCAAAC
ATCTGGAAAGCGGGGTAGATGTTGTCTTTACATAGGGCCTGAAATATCTTGGGAGCACTCACTAGGGATG
CTAATGCGCTAGAAAGAGTGGCAGAGAATATGCCCGCGGAAATTAGTGGTGTAAATCCTGACACCATACT
CATTACCTGAAAGTTGTTCATTAGGCCGTAGCTACAAGGACTGGATTCACAAGATGAAAAATCAAAGTTT
AATTTGCAGGCTGCGCTAGTACAGTTTGTTAGCTCTGTTACGATAGTGTCATTAACATTACCAGTGGCAT
CGCGTACGACACAAGAACCTACAGACACGGCAATTCCTACATAAACCAATGTAGTAATTAAAATGGCTAG
GAGTGTTCCTTTGGGTATGGCTGACTGAGGATCTGCAA
